Addgene plasmid #20246: pE1B-C-F/Sox10-MCS7
Depositing lab: William Pavan. Depositing organization: National Human Genome Research Institute (NHGRI). Publication: Identification of neural crest and glial enhancers at the mouse Sox10 locus through transgenesis in zebrafish. Antonellis A, Huynh JL, Lee-Lin SQ, Vinton RM, Renaud G, Loftus SK, Elliot G, Wolfsberg TG, Green ED, McCallion AS, Pavan WJ. PLoS Genet. 2008 . 4(9):e1000174. 10.1371/journal.pgen.1000174 PubMed 18773071.
Backbone
  Vector backbone: pE1B-C-F
  Backbone size w/o insert (bp): 4909
  Vector type: Mammalian Expression
Growth in bacteria
  Bacterial resistance: Ampicillin, 100 μg/mL
  Growth temperature: 37°C
  Growth strain: DH5alpha
  Copy number: High Copy
Gene/Insert
  Gene/Insert name: Sox10-MCS7
  Species: M. musculus (mouse)
  Insert size (bp): 298
  Cloning method: Gateway Cloning; 5′ cloning site attR (destroyed during cloning); 3′ cloning site attR (destroyed during cloning)
  Sequencing primers: 5′ n/a
Terms and licenses: Academic/Nonprofit Terms; Industry Terms: Not Available to Industry
How to cite: pE1B-C-F/Sox10-MCS7 was a gift from William Pavan (Addgene plasmid # 20246 ; http://n2t.net/addgene:20246 ; RRID:Addgene_20246)
