[The description below was written by a language model from this plasmid's Addgene catalogue record and pLannotate feature annotations shown in this document.]
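Description:
pE1B-C-F/Sox10-MCS7 is a mammalian luciferase reporter plasmid built to test the enhancer activity of a conserved noncoding segment from the mouse Sox10 locus. The 298 bp insert, Sox10-MCS7, was moved into the pE1B-C-F destination backbone by Gateway recombination. This consumed the vector's attR sites and left the insert flanked by attB1 and attB2, as seen in the feature table. The annotated sequence (5,207 nt) matches the sum of the stated backbone and insert sizes. Propagation in E. coli relies on a high-copy ColE1/pUC-type origin and ampicillin resistance (β-lactamase with its own promoter). An f1 origin is also present, and short fragments of lacZα, a tetracycline resistance gene and SV40 large T antigen appear to be non-functional remnants of earlier vector construction.

The insert lies immediately upstream of the firefly luc+ coding sequence, which is terminated by an SV40 polyadenylation signal. A synthetic poly(A) signal and the human α2-globin RNA polymerase II pause site sit just upstream of attB1. These elements block read-through transcription from the backbone and so keep background reporter signal low. No promoter is annotated in the short interval between attB2 and luciferase. The backbone name suggests a minimal E1B promoter there, but the record does not state this explicitly.

In this arrangement, luciferase output in transfected cells reports how strongly the Sox10 fragment stimulates transcription. This fits the associated study, which identified neural crest and glial enhancers at the mouse Sox10 locus. The meaning of the "C-F" suffix in the backbone name is not explained in the record.
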