Features (pLannotate 1.2.2; 13 found; start..end, strand, type, name):
    111..1763    +  CDS            luciferase: firefly luciferase; luc+; enhanced luc+ version of the luciferase gene
   1804..1925    -  polyA_signal   SV40 poly(A) signal: SV40 polyadenylation signal
   1948..2016    -  CDS            large T antigen (fragment): large T antigen from SV40 (simian virus 40)
   2032..2164    +  CDS            TcR (fragment): tetracycline efflux protein; tet; confers resistance to tetracycline
   2344..2932    -  rep_origin     ori: high-copy-number ColE1/pMB1/pBR322/pUC origin of replication
   3103..3963    -  CDS            AmpR: β-lactamase; bla; confers resistance to ampicillin, carbenicillin, and related antibiotics
   3964..4068    -  promoter       AmpR promoter: bla
   4095..4523    +  rep_origin     f1 ori (sequence partly withheld): f1 bacteriophage origin of replication; arrow indicates direction of (+) strand synthesis
   4555..4622    -  CDS            lacZα (fragment): LacZα fragment of β-galactosidase; lacZ fragment
   4681..4729    +  polyA_signal   poly(A) signal: synthetic polyadenylation signal
   4743..4834    +  misc_feature   pause site: RNA polymerase II transcriptional pause signal from the human α2 globin gene
   4873..4897    +  protein_bind   attB1: mutant version of attB; recombination site for the Gateway® BP reaction BP Clonase™
   5197..14      -  protein_bind   attB2 (across the origin): mutant version of attB; recombination site for the Gateway® BP reaction BP Clonase™
>Addgene plasmid #20246 | pE1B-C-F/Sox10-MCS7 | depositor full sequence | sequence record 9529 | Author sequence
TTGTACAAAGTGGTGATGGGCTCGAGATCTCAGGGATATAAAGCTGGGTTGGTGTTGCTTTGAATAGTTC
ATCTTAAGCTTGGCATTCCGGTACTGTTGGTAAAGCCACCATGGAAGACGCCAAAAACATAAAGAAAGGC
CCGGCGCCATTCTATCCGCTGGAAGATGGAACCGCTGGAGAGCAACTGCATAAGGCTATGAAGAGATACG
CCCTGGTTCCTGGAACAATTGCTTTTACAGATGCACATATCGAGGTGGACATCACTTACGCTGAGTACTT
CGAAATGTCCGTTCGGTTGGCAGAAGCTATGAAACGATATGGGCTGAATACAAATCACAGAATCGTCGTA
TGCAGTGAAAACTCTCTTCAATTCTTTATGCCGGTGTTGGGCGCGTTATTTATCGGAGTTGCAGTTGCGC
CCGCGAACGACATTTATAATGAACGTGAATTGCTCAACAGTATGGGCATTTCGCAGCCTACCGTGGTGTT
CGTTTCCAAAAAGGGGTTGCAAAAAATTTTGAACGTGCAAAAAAAGCTCCCAATCATCCAAAAAATTATT
ATCATGGATTCTAAAACGGATTACCAGGGATTTCAGTCGATGTACACGTTCGTCACATCTCATCTACCTC
CCGGTTTTAATGAATACGATTTTGTGCCAGAGTCCTTCGATAGGGACAAGACAATTGCACTGATCATGAA
CTCCTCTGGATCTACTGGTCTGCCTAAAGGTGTCGCTCTGCCTCATAGAACTGCCTGCGTGAGATTCTCG
CATGCCAGAGATCCTATTTTTGGCAATCAAATCATTCCGGATACTGCGATTTTAAGTGTTGTTCCATTCC
ATCACGGTTTTGGAATGTTTACTACACTCGGATATTTGATATGTGGATTTCGAGTCGTCTTAATGTATAG
ATTTGAAGAAGAGCTGTTTCTGAGGAGCCTTCAGGATTACAAGATTCAAAGTGCGCTGCTGGTGCCAACC
CTATTCTCCTTCTTCGCCAAAAGCACTCTGATTGACAAATACGATTTATCTAATTTACACGAAATTGCTT
CTGGTGGCGCTCCCCTCTCTAAGGAAGTCGGGGAAGCGGTTGCCAAGAGGTTCCATCTGCCAGGTATCAG
GCAAGGATATGGGCTCACTGAGACTACATCAGCTATTCTGATTACACCCGAGGGGGATGATAAACCGGGC
GCGGTCGGTAAAGTTGTTCCATTTTTTGAAGCGAAGGTTGTGGATCTGGATACCGGGAAAACGCTGGGCG
TTAATCAAAGAGGCGAACTGTGTGTGAGAGGTCCTATGATTATGTCCGGTTATGTAAACAATCCGGAAGC
GACCAACGCCTTGATTGACAAGGATGGATGGCTACATTCTGGAGACATAGCTTACTGGGACGAAGACGAA
CACTTCTTCATCGTTGACCGCCTGAAGTCTCTGATTAAGTACAAAGGCTATCAGGTGGCTCCCGCTGAAT
TGGAATCCATCTTGCTCCAACACCCCAACATCTTCGACGCAGGTGTCGCAGGTCTTCCCGACGATGACGC
CGGTGAACTTCCCGCCGCCGTTGTTGTTTTGGAGCACGGAAAGACGATGACGGAAAAAGAGATCGTGGAT
TACGTCGCCAGTCAAGTAACAACCGCGAAAAAGTTGCGCGGAGGAGTTGTGTTTGTGGACGAAGTACCGA
AAGGTCTTACCGGAAAACTCGACGCAAGAAAAATCAGAGAGATCCTCATAAAGGCCAAGAAGGGCGGAAA
GATCGCCGTGTAATTCTAGAGTCGGGGCGGCCGGCCGCTTCGAGCAGACATGATAAGATACATTGATGAG
TTTGGACAAACCACAACTAGAATGCAGTGAAAAAAATGCTTTATTTGTGAAATTTGTGATGCTATTGCTT
TATTTGTAACCATTATAAGCTGCAATAAACAAGTTAACAACAACAATTGCATTCATTTTATGTTTCAGGT
TCAGGGGGAGGTGTGGGAGGTTTTTTAAAGCAAGTAAAACCTCTACAAATGTGGTAAAATCGATAAGGAT
CCGTCGACCGATGCCCTTGAGAGCCTTCAACCCAGTCAGCTCCTTCCGGTGGGCGCGGGGCATGACTATC
GTCGCCGCACTTATGACTGTCTTCTTTATCATGCAACTCGTAGGACAGGTGCCGGCAGCGCTCTTCCGCT
TCCTCGCTCACTGACTCGCTGCGCTCGGTCGTTCGGCTGCGGCGAGCGGTATCAGCTCACTCAAAGGCGG
TAATACGGTTATCCACAGAATCAGGGGATAACGCAGGAAAGAACATGTGAGCAAAAGGCCAGCAAAAGGC
CAGGAACCGTAAAAAGGCCGCGTTGCTGGCGTTTTTCCATAGGCTCCGCCCCCCTGACGAGCATCACAAA
AATCGACGCTCAAGTCAGAGGTGGCGAAACCCGACAGGACTATAAAGATACCAGGCGTTTCCCCCTGGAA
GCTCCCTCGTGCGCTCTCCTGTTCCGACCCTGCCGCTTACCGGATACCTGTCCGCCTTTCTCCCTTCGGG
AAGCGTGGCGCTTTCTCATAGCTCACGCTGTAGGTATCTCAGTTCGGTGTAGGTCGTTCGCTCCAAGCTG
GGCTGTGTGCACGAACCCCCCGTTCAGCCCGACCGCTGCGCCTTATCCGGTAACTATCGTCTTGAGTCCA
ACCCGGTAAGACACGACTTATCGCCACTGGCAGCAGCCACTGGTAACAGGATTAGCAGAGCGAGGTATGT
AGGCGGTGCTACAGAGTTCTTGAAGTGGTGGCCTAACTACGGCTACACTAGAAGAACAGTATTTGGTATC
TGCGCTCTGCTGAAGCCAGTTACCTTCGGAAAAAGAGTTGGTAGCTCTTGATCCGGCAAACAAACCACCG
CTGGTAGCGGTGGTTTTTTTGTTTGCAAGCAGCAGATTACGCGCAGAAAAAAAGGATCTCAAGAAGATCC
TTTGATCTTTTCTACGGGGTCTGACGCTCAGTGGAACGAAAACTCACGTTAAGGGATTTTGGTCATGAGA
TTATCAAAAAGGATCTTCACCTAGATCCTTTTAAATTAAAAATGAAGTTTTAAATCAATCTAAAGTATAT
ATGAGTAAACTTGGTCTGACAGTTACCAATGCTTAATCAGTGAGGCACCTATCTCAGCGATCTGTCTATT
TCGTTCATCCATAGTTGCCTGACTCCCCGTCGTGTAGATAACTACGATACGGGAGGGCTTACCATCTGGC
CCCAGTGCTGCAATGATACCGCGAGACCCACGCTCACCGGCTCCAGATTTATCAGCAATAAACCAGCCAG
CCGGAAGGGCCGAGCGCAGAAGTGGTCCTGCAACTTTATCCGCCTCCATCCAGTCTATTAATTGTTGCCG
GGAAGCTAGAGTAAGTAGTTCGCCAGTTAATAGTTTGCGCAACGTTGTTGCCATTGCTACAGGCATCGTG
GTGTCACGCTCGTCGTTTGGTATGGCTTCATTCAGCTCCGGTTCCCAACGATCAAGGCGAGTTACATGAT
CCCCCATGTTGTGCAAAAAAGCGGTTAGCTCCTTCGGTCCTCCGATCGTTGTCAGAAGTAAGTTGGCCGC
AGTGTTATCACTCATGGTTATGGCAGCACTGCATAATTCTCTTACTGTCATGCCATCCGTAAGATGCTTT
TCTGTGACTGGTGAGTACTCAACCAAGTCATTCTGAGAATAGTGTATGCGGCGACCGAGTTGCTCTTGCC
CGGCGTCAATACGGGATAATACCGCGCCACATAGCAGAACTTTAAAAGTGCTCATCATTGGAAAACGTTC
TTCGGGGCGAAAACTCTCAAGGATCTTACCGCTGTTGAGATCCAGTTCGATGTAACCCACTCGTGCACCC
AACTGATCTTCAGCATCTTTTACTTTCACCAGCGTTTCTGGGTGAGCAAAAACAGGAAGGCAAAATGCCG
CAAAAAAGGGAATAAGGGCGACACGGAAATGTTGAATACTCATACTCTTCCTTTTTCAATATTATTGAAG
CATTTATCAGGGTTATTGTCTCATGAGCGGATACATATTTGAATGTATTTAGAAAAATAAACAAATAGGG
GTTCCGCGCACATTTCCCCGAAAAGTGCCACCTG
[124 nt withheld, positions 4095-4218]
C
[91 nt withheld, positions 4220-4310]
A
[49 nt withheld, positions 4312-4360]
CCTTTGACGTTGGAGTCCACGTTCTTT
[37 nt withheld, positions 4388-4424]
ACCCTATCTCGGTCTATTCTTTTGATTTATAAGGGATTTTGCCGATTTCGGCCTATTGGTTAAAAAATGA
GCTGATTTAACAAAAATTTAACGCGAATTTTAACAAAATATTAACGCTTACAATTTGCCATTCGCCATTC
AGGCTGCGCAACTGTTGGGAAGGGCGATCGGTGCGGGCCTCTTCGCTATTACGCCAGCCCAAGCTACCAT
GATAAGTAAGTAATATTAAGGTACGGGAGGTACTTGGAGCGGCCGCAATAAAATATCTTTATTTTCATTA
CATCTGTGTGTTGGTTTTTTGTGTGAATCGATAGTACTAACATACGCTCTCCATCAAAACAAAACGAAAC
AAAACAAACTAGCAAAATAGGCTGTCCCCAGTGCAAGTGCAGGTGCCAGAACATTTCTCTATCGATAGGT
ACCGAGCTCTTACGCGTGCTAGCCCATCACAAGTTTGTACAAAAAAGCAGGCTGTGGCCTCAGGCCCCTG
TGCCCGCGCCCATGGGGTTAAATCTCTCCCTGTCTCTCTCTGCTCCAAGTTGTTTTCCAAGCGAGGCAGA
GAATGGTTCTCTTGTTACCAACATGGCTTCTGGGCATTGGGTAATGCGTTCCCTCTTCTCCCTGCCCTGC
GCCACAAAGGGACCTTTTGTTCCTCTCCCGGCCCCTCTCTCTGGCTCTTCTCTGCCCCCCACCCACCCCA
AGTCCCTCCTCCCCACGCCTCCTGCCCTACTCTGCGCGCACCCCTGGGCTGTGAGGAGTGACCGTGGCCT
GGACCCAGCTTTC
