>Addgene plasmid #20246 | pE1B-C-F/Sox10-MCS7 | addgene partial sequence | sequence record 26101 | 20246 with LucNrev
GGCGCCGGGCCTTTCTTTATGTTTTTGGCGTCTTCCATGGTGGCTTTACCAACAGTACCGGAATGCCAAG
CTTAAGATGAACTATTCAAAGCAACACCAACCCAGCTTTATATCCCTGAGATCTCGAGCCCATCACAAGT
TTGTACAAAAAAGCAGGCTGTGGCCTCAGGCCCCTGTGCCCGCGCCCATGGGGTTAAATCTCTCCCTGTC
TCTCTCTGCTCCAAGTTGTTTTCCAAGCGAGGCAGAGAATGGTTCTCTTGTTACCAACATGGCTTCTGGG
CATTGGGTAATGCGTTCCCTCTTCTCCCTGCCCTGCGCCACAAAGGGACCTTTTGTTCCTCTCCCGGCCC
CTCTCTCTGGCTCTTCTCTGCCCCCCACCCACCTCAAGTCCCTCCTCCCCACGCCTCCTGCCCTACTCTG
CGCGCACCCCTGGGCTGTGAGGAGTGACCGTGGCCTGGACCCAGCTTTCTTGTACAAAGTGGTGATGGCT
AGCACGCGTAAGAGCTCGGTACCTATCGATAGAGAAATGTTCTGGCACCTGCACTTGCACTGGGGACAGC
CTATTTTGCTAGTTTGTTTTGTTTCGTTTTGTTTTGATGGAGAGCGTATGTTAGTACTATCGATTCACAC
AAAAAACCAACACACAGATGTAATGAAAATAAAGATATTTTATTGCGGCCGCTCCAAGTACCTCCCGTAC
CTTAATATTACTTACTTATCATGGTAGCTTGGGCTGGCGTAATAGCGAAGAGGCCCGCACCGATCGCCCT
TCCCAACAGTTGCGCAGCCTGAATGGCGAATGGCAAATTG
